Addgene plasmid #43064: I-CGCC
Depositing lab: Chad Cowan & Kiran Musunuru. Depositing organization: Harvard University. Publication: A TALEN Genome-Editing System for Generating Human Stem Cell-Based Disease Models. Ding Q, Lee YK, Schaefer EA, Peters DT, Veres A, Kim K, Kuperwasser N, Motola DL, Meissner TB, Hendriks WT, Trevisan M, Gupta RM, Moisan A, Banks E, Friesen M, Schinzel RT, Xia F, Tang A, Xia Y, Figueroa E, Wann A, Ahfeldt T, Daheron L, Zhang F, Rubin LL, Peng LF, Chung RT, Musunuru K, Cowan CA. Cell Stem Cell. 2012 Dec 12. pii: S1934-5909(12)00645-5. doi: 10.1016/j.stem.2012.11.011. PubMed 23246482.
Backbone
  Vector backbone: pCRII-TOPO
  Backbone manufacturer: Invitrogen
  Backbone size w/o insert (bp): 3973
  Vector type: Bacterial Cloning
Growth in bacteria
  Bacterial resistance: Ampicillin and Kanamycin, 100 & 50 μg/mL
  Growth temperature: 37°C
  Growth strain: Top10
  Copy number: High Copy
Gene/Insert
  Gene/Insert name: I-CGCC
  Species: Synthetic
  Insert size (bp): 424
  Cloning method: TOPO Cloning
  Sequencing primers: 5′ T7; 3′ M13-rev
Terms and licenses: Academic/Nonprofit Terms; Industry Terms: Not Available to Industry
How to cite: I-CGCC was a gift from Chad Cowan & Kiran Musunuru (Addgene plasmid # 43064 ; http://n2t.net/addgene:43064 ; RRID:Addgene_43064)
