[The description below was written by a language model from this plasmid's Addgene catalogue record.]
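Description:
I-CGCC is a bacterial cloning plasmid built on the commercial pCRII-TOPO backbone (about 4.0 kb without insert), carrying a 424 bp synthetic insert introduced by TOPO cloning. It is a high-copy plasmid propagated in E. coli, and the record lists both ampicillin and kanamycin resistance, consistent with the dual markers of this backbone. No eukaryotic promoter, reporter or expression cassette is recorded. The vector type is given simply as bacterial cloning, so the plasmid serves as a storage and source vector for its insert rather than as an expression construct. The insert lies between the T7 and M13-reverse priming sites, which are listed as the sequencing primers for verifying it.

The record does not describe the insert beyond its name, its synthetic origin and its size. The associated publication describes a TALEN genome-editing system for generating human stem cell-based disease models, so the plasmid appears to belong to a library of parts for assembling TALENs. On that basis, the name can plausibly be read as a pre-assembled block of four TAL effector repeats recognising the bases C, G, C and C, with the "I" prefix marking its position in the array. A 424 bp insert fits roughly four repeat units of about 100 bp each. This reading is an inference from the name, size and publication context, not something stated in the catalogue fields. No feature table is supplied, so the repeat composition, the flanking assembly sites and the insert's orientation cannot be confirmed here. Such modules are typically excised or amplified and joined in order into a nuclease-bearing destination vector to build custom TALENs.
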