>Addgene plasmid #43064 | I-CGCC | depositor partial sequence | sequence record 58329 | I-CGCC sequence 424 bps
CGTCTCCTGACCCCAGAGCAGGTCGTGGCGATCGCAAGCCACGACGGAGGAAAGCAAGCCTTGGAAACAG
TACAGAGGCTGTTGCCTGTGCTGTGCCAAGCGCACGGACTCACCCCAGAGCAGGTCGTGGCAATCGCGAG
CAATAACGGCGGAAAACAGGCTTTGGAAACGGTGCAGAGGCTCCTTCCAGTGCTGTGCCAAGCGCACGGC
CTCACCCCAGAGCAGGTCGTGGCGATCGCAAGCCACGACGGAGGAAAGCAAGCCTTGGAAACAGTACAGA
GGCTGTTGCCTGTGCTGTGCCAAGCGCACGGATTAACCCCAGAGCAGGTCGTGGCGATCGCAAGCCACGA
CGGAGGAAAGCAAGCCTTGGAAACAGTACAGAGGCTGTTGCCTGTGCTGTGCCAAGCGCACGGCTTAAGA
GACG
