>Addgene plasmid #43064 | I-CGCC | addgene partial sequence | sequence record 60432 | M13-F20 5'-TGTAAAACGACGGCCAGT-3'
CTATAGGGCGAATTGGGCCCTCTAGATGCATGCTCGAGCGGCCGCCAGTGTGATGGATATCTGCAGAATT
CGCCCTTAAGTATCTTTCCTGTGCCCACGTCTCTTAAGCCGTGCGCTTGGCACAGCACAGGCAACAGCCT
CTGTACTGTTTCCAAGGCTTGCTTTCCTCCGTCGTGGCTTGCGATCGCCACGACCTGCTCTGGGGTTAAT
CCGTGCGCTTGGCACAGCACAGGCAACAGCCTCTGTACTGTTTCCAAGGCTTGCTTTCCTCCGTCGTGGC
TTGCGATCGCCACGACCTGCTCTGGGGTGAGGCCGTGCGCTTGGCACAGCACTGGAAGGAGCCTCTGCAC
CGTTTCCAAAGCCTGTTTTCCGCCGTTATTGCTCGCGATTGCCACGACCTGCTCTGGGGTGAGTCCGTGC
GCTTGGCACAGCACAGGCAACAGCCTCTGTACTGTTTCCAAGGCTTGCTTTCCTCCGTCGTGGCTTGCGA
TCGCCACGACCTGCTCTGGGGTCAGGAGACGCGCTAGGACGGCATCTATATAAGGGCGAATTCCAGCACA
CTGGCGGCCGTTACTAGTGGATCCGAGCTCGGTACCAAGCTTGATGCATAGCTTGAGTATTCTATAGTGT
CACCTAAATAGCTTGGCGTAATCATGGTCATAGCTGTTTCCTGTGTGAAATTGTTATCCGCTCACAATTC
CACACAACATACGAGCCGGAAGCATAAAGTGTAAAGCCTGGGGTGCCTAATGAGTGAGCTAACTCACATT
AATTGCGTTGCGCTCACTGCCCGCTTTCCAGTCGGGAAACCTGTCGTGCCAGCTGCATTAATGAATCGGC
CAACGCGCGGGGAGAGGCGGTTTGCGTATTGGGCGCTCTTCCGCTTCCTCGCTCACTGACTCGCTGCGCT
CGGTCGTTCGGCTGCGGCGAGCGGTATCAGCTCACTCAAAGGCGGT
